Addgene plasmid #162490: GFP-Tac-STC
Purpose: Expresses partial length Tac (stem region, TMD and cytosolic tail) with GFP tag in mammalian cells
Depositing lab: Lei Lu. Depositing organization: Nanyang Technological University. Publication: Glycans function as a Golgi export signal to promote the constitutive exocytic trafficking. Sun X, Tie HC, Chen B, Lu L. J Biol Chem. 2020 Aug 21. pii: RA120.014476. doi: 10.1074/jbc.RA120.014476. PubMed 32826314.
Backbone
  Vector backbone: pEGFP-C1
  Backbone manufacturer: Clontech
  Backbone size w/o insert (bp): 4770
  Total vector size (bp): 4947
  Modifications to backbone: The signal peptide of Tac was inserted before GFP tag
  Vector type: Mammalian Expression
Growth in bacteria
  Bacterial resistance: Kanamycin, 50 μg/mL
  Growth temperature: 37°C
  Growth strain: DH5alpha
  Copy number: High Copy
Gene/Insert
  Gene/Insert name: partial length Tac (stem region, TMD and cytosolic tail) (alt name: IL2 receptor alpha subunit)
  Species: H. sapiens (human)
  Insert size (bp): 177
  Mutation: Tac is in partial length with its stem region, TMD and cysotolic tail
  GenBank ID: NM_000417.3
  Entrez Gene: IL2RA (a.k.a. CD25, IDDM10, IL2R, IMD41, TCGFR, p55)
  Tag / fusion protein: GFP (N terminal on backbone)
  Cloning method: Restriction Enzyme; 5′ cloning site XhoI (not destroyed); 3′ cloning site EcoRI (not destroyed)
  Sequencing primers: 5′ EGFP-CF; 3′ SV40-PArev
Terms and licenses: Academic/Nonprofit Terms; Industry Terms: Not Available to Industry
How to cite: GFP-Tac-STC was a gift from Lei Lu (Addgene plasmid # 162490 ; http://n2t.net/addgene:162490 ; RRID:Addgene_162490)
