[The description below was written by a language model from this plasmid's Addgene catalogue record and pLannotate feature annotations shown in this document.]
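Description:
GFP-Tac-STC is a mammalian expression plasmid of about 4.9 kb built on the Clontech pEGFP-C1 backbone. It is maintained in E. coli through a high-copy ColE1/pUC-type origin and selected with kanamycin. The single NeoR/KanR (Tn5 aminoglycoside phosphotransferase) gene sits behind tandem bacterial (bla) and SV40 early promoters and ends in an HSV TK polyadenylation signal, so the same marker can also give G418 resistance in transfected mammalian cells. An f1 origin is present as well. The short annotated ble, bGH poly(A) and SV40 large T antigen fragments appear to be backbone remnants or partial matches rather than functional elements.

The payload is a chimeric type I membrane reporter driven by the human CMV immediate early enhancer and promoter and terminated by the SV40 poly(A) signal. The backbone was modified by placing the signal peptide of human Tac (the IL-2 receptor alpha subunit, IL2RA/CD25) upstream of EGFP, which appears in the feature table as a short IL2RA fragment just before the EGFP coding sequence. Downstream of EGFP, a 177 bp IL2RA fragment encoding only the stem region, transmembrane domain and cytosolic tail was cloned between the XhoI and EcoRI sites. The signal peptide directs the fusion into the secretory pathway, so GFP should replace most of the Tac ectodomain on the luminal/extracellular side while the stem, TMD and tail anchor the protein in the membrane.

According to the associated publication, the construct comes from work on glycans as a Golgi export signal in constitutive exocytic trafficking. It serves there as a fluorescent truncated Tac cargo for following transport through the secretory pathway in mammalian cells.
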