Features (pLannotate 1.2.2; 16 found; start..end, strand, type, name):
     61..364     +  enhancer       CMV enhancer: human cytomegalovirus immediate early enhancer
    365..568     +  promoter       CMV promoter: human cytomegalovirus (CMV) immediate early promoter
    603..665     +  CDS            IL2RA (fragment): IL2RA_HUMAN - Experimental evidence at protein level: Swiss-Prot protein existence level 1. Receptor for interleukin-2. The receptor is involved in the regulation of immune tolerance by controlling regulatory T cells (TREGs) activity. TREGs suppress the activation and expansion of autoreactive T-cells. From Homo sapiens (Human).
    672..1388    +  CDS            EGFP: EGFP is a basic (constitutively fluorescent) green fluorescent protein published in 1996, derived from Aequorea victoria. It is reported to be a rapidly-maturing weak dimer with moderate acid sensitivity.
   1395..1571    +  CDS            IL2RA (fragment): IL2RA_HUMAN - Experimental evidence at protein level: Swiss-Prot protein existence level 1. Receptor for interleukin-2. The receptor is involved in the regulation of immune tolerance by controlling regulatory T cells (TREGs) activity. TREGs suppress the activation and expansion of autoreactive T-cells. From Homo sapiens (Human).
   1575..1611    +  misc_feature   MCS (fragment): multiple cloning site
   1628..1712    +  CDS            large T antigen (fragment): large T antigen from SV40 (simian virus 40)
   1735..1856    +  polyA_signal   SV40 poly(A) signal: SV40 polyadenylation signal
   1890..2318    -  rep_origin     f1 ori (sequence partly withheld): f1 bacteriophage origin of replication; arrow indicates direction of (+) strand synthesis
   2345..2449    +  promoter       AmpR promoter: bla
   2451..2808    +  promoter       SV40 promoter: SV40 enhancer and early promoter
   2843..3637    +  CDS            NeoR/KanR: aminoglycoside phosphotransferase from Tn5; aph(3')-II (or nptII); confers resistance to neomycin, kanamycin, and G418 (Geneticin®)
   3658..3810    +  CDS            ble (fragment): BLE_KLEPN - Experimental evidence at protein level: Swiss-Prot protein existence level 1. Binding protein with a strong affinity to the bleomycin family of antibiotics. Binds to CL990; an antimitotic-antibiotic compound. From Klebsiella pneumoniae.
   3869..3916    +  polyA_signal   HSV TK poly(A) signal: herpes simplex virus thymidine kinase polyadenylation signal (Cole and Stacy, 1985)
   4007..4023    -  polyA_signal   bGH poly(A) signal (fragment): bovine growth hormone polyadenylation signal
   4245..4833    +  rep_origin     ori: high-copy-number ColE1/pMB1/pBR322/pUC origin of replication
>Addgene plasmid #162490 | GFP-Tac-STC | addgene full sequence | sequence record 323468 | Addgene NGS Result
TAGTTATTAATAGTAATCAATTACGGGGTCATTAGTTCATAGCCCATATATGGAGTTCCGCGTTACATAA
CTTACGGTAAATGGCCCGCCTGGCTGACCGCCCAACGACCCCCGCCCATTGACGTCAATAATGACGTATG
TTCCCATAGTAACGCCAATAGGGACTTTCCATTGACGTCAATGGGTGGAGTATTTACGGTAAACTGCCCA
CTTGGCAGTACATCAAGTGTATCATATGCCAAGTACGCCCCCTATTGACGTCAATGACGGTAAATGGCCC
GCCTGGCATTATGCCCAGTACATGACCTTATGGGACTTTCCTACTTGGCAGTACATCTACGTATTAGTCA
TCGCTATTACCATGGTGATGCGGTTTTGGCAGTACATCAATGGGCGTGGATAGCGGTTTGACTCACGGGG
ATTTCCAAGTCTCCACCCCATTGACGTCAATGGGAGTTTGTTTTGGCACCAAAATCAACGGGACTTTCCA
AAATGTCGTAACAACTCCGCCCCATTGACGCAAATGGGCGGTAGGCGTGTACGGTGGGAGGTCTATATAA
GCAGAGCTGGTTTAGTGAACCGTCAGATCCGCTAGCGCCACCATGGATTCATACCTGCTGATGTGGGGAC
TGCTCACGTTCATCATGGTGCCTGGCTGCCAGGCAACCGGTATGGTGAGCAAGGGCGAGGAGCTGTTCAC
CGGGGTGGTGCCCATCCTGGTCGAGCTGGACGGCGACGTAAACGGCCACAAGTTCAGCGTGTCCGGCGAG
GGCGAGGGCGATGCCACCTACGGCAAGCTGACCCTGAAGTTCATCTGCACCACCGGCAAGCTGCCCGTGC
CCTGGCCCACCCTCGTGACCACCCTGACCTACGGCGTGCAGTGCTTCAGCCGCTACCCCGACCACATGAA
GCAGCACGACTTCTTCAAGTCCGCCATGCCCGAAGGCTACGTCCAGGAGCGCACCATCTTCTTCAAGGAC
GACGGCAACTACAAGACCCGCGCCGAGGTGAAGTTCGAGGGCGACACCCTGGTGAACCGCATCGAGCTGA
AGGGCATCGACTTCAAGGAGGACGGCAACATCCTGGGGCACAAGCTGGAGTACAACTACAACAGCCACAA
CGTCTATATCATGGCCGACAAGCAGAAGAACGGCATCAAGGTGAACTTCAAGATCCGCCACAACATCGAG
GACGGCAGCGTGCAGCTCGCCGACCACTACCAGCAGAACACCCCCATCGGCGACGGCCCCGTGCTGCTGC
CCGACAACCACTACCTGAGCACCCAGTCCGCCCTGAGCAAAGACCCCAACGAGAAGCGCGATCACATGGT
CCTGCTGGAGTTCGTGACCGCCGCCGGGATCACTCTCGGCATGGACGAGCTGTACAAGCTCGAGCTCGTC
ACAACAACAGATTTTCAAATACAGACAGAAATGGCTGCAACCATGGAGACGTCCATATTTACAACAGAGT
ACCAGGTAGCAGTGGCCGGCTGTGTTTTCCTGCTGATCAGCGTCCTCCTCCTGAGTGGGCTCACCTGGCA
GCGGAGACAGAGGAAGAGTAGAAGAACAATCTAGGAATTCTGCAGTCGACGGTACCGCGGGCCCGGGATC
CACCGGATCTAGATAACTGATCATAATCAGCCATACCACATTTGTAGAGGTTTTACTTGCTTTAAAAAAC
CTCCCACACCTCCCCCTGAACCTGAAACATAAAATGAATGCAATTGTTGTTGTTAACTTGTTTATTGCAG
CTTATAATGGTTACAAATAAAGCAATAGCATCACAAATTTCACAAATAAAGCATTTTTTTCACTGCATTC
TAGTTGTGGTTTGTCCAAACTCATCAATGTATCTTAACGCGTAAATTGTAAGCGTTAATATTTTGTTAAA
ATTCGCGTTAAATTTTTGTTAAATCAGCTCATTTTTTAACCAATAGGCCGAAATCGGCAAAATCCCTTAT
AAATCAAAAGAATAGACCGAGATAGGGT
[37 nt withheld, positions 1989-2025]
AAAGAACGTGGACTCCAACGTCAAAGG
[49 nt withheld, positions 2053-2101]
T
[91 nt withheld, positions 2103-2193]
G
[124 nt withheld, positions 2195-2318]
CAGGTGGCACTTTTCGGGGAAATGTGCGCGGAACCCCTATTTGTTTATTTTTCTAAATACATTCAAATAT
GTATCCGCTCATGAGACAATAACCCTGATAAATGCTTCAATAATATTGAAAAAGGAAGAGTCCTGAGGCG
GAAAGAACCAGCTGTGGAATGTGTGTCAGTTAGGGTGTGGAAAGTCCCCAGGCTCCCCAGCAGGCAGAAG
TATGCAAAGCATGCATCTCAATTAGTCAGCAACCAGGTGTGGAAAGTCCCCAGGCTCCCCAGCAGGCAGA
AGTATGCAAAGCATGCATCTCAATTAGTCAGCAACCATAGTCCCGCCCCTAACTCCGCCCATCCCGCCCC
TAACTCCGCCCAGTTCCGCCCATTCTCCGCCCCATGGCTGACTAATTTTTTTTATTTATGCAGAGGCCGA
GGCCGCCTCGGCCTCTGAGCTATTCCAGAAGTAGTGAGGAGGCTTTTTTGGAGGCCTAGGCTTTTGCAAA
GATCGATCAAGAGACAGGATGAGGATCGTTTCGCATGATTGAACAAGATGGATTGCACGCAGGTTCTCCG
GCCGCTTGGGTGGAGAGGCTATTCGGCTATGACTGGGCACAACAGACAATCGGCTGCTCTGATGCCGCCG
TGTTCCGGCTGTCAGCGCAGGGGCGCCCGGTTCTTTTTGTCAAGACCGACCTGTCCGGTGCCCTGAATGA
ACTGCAAGACGAGGCAGCGCGGCTATCGTGGCTGGCCACGACGGGCGTTCCTTGCGCAGCTGTGCTCGAC
GTTGTCACTGAAGCGGGAAGGGACTGGCTGCTATTGGGCGAAGTGCCGGGGCAGGATCTCCTGTCATCTC
ACCTTGCTCCTGCCGAGAAAGTATCCATCATGGCTGATGCAATGCGGCGGCTGCATACGCTTGATCCGGC
TACCTGCCCATTCGACCACCAAGCGAAACATCGCATCGAGCGAGCACGTACTCGGATGGAAGCCGGTCTT
GTCGATCAGGATGATCTGGACGAAGAGCATCAGGGGCTCGCGCCAGCCGAACTGTTCGCCAGGCTCAAGG
CGAGCATGCCCGACGGCGAGGATCTCGTCGTGACCCATGGCGATGCCTGCTTGCCGAATATCATGGTGGA
AAATGGCCGCTTTTCTGGATTCATCGACTGTGGCCGGCTGGGTGTGGCGGACCGCTATCAGGACATAGCG
TTGGCTACCCGTGATATTGCTGAAGAGCTTGGCGGCGAATGGGCTGACCGCTTCCTCGTGCTTTACGGTA
TCGCCGCTCCCGATTCGCAGCGCATCGCCTTCTATCGCCTTCTTGACGAGTTCTTCTGAGCGGGACTCTG
GGGTTCGAAATGACCGACCAAGCGACGCCCAACCTGCCATCACGAGATTTCGATTCCACCGCCGCCTTCT
ATGAAAGGTTGGGCTTCGGAATCGTTTTCCGGGACGCCGGCTGGATGATCCTCCAGCGCGGGGATCTCAT
GCTGGAGTTCTTCGCCCACCCTAGGGGGAGGCTAACTGAAACACGGAAGGAGACAATACCGGAAGGAACC
CGCGCTATGACGGCAATAAAAAGACAGAATAAAACGCACGGTGTTGGGTCGTTTGTTCATAAACGCGGGG
TTCGGTCCCAGGGCTGGCACTCTGTCGATACCCCACCGAGACCCCATTGGGGCCAATACGCCCGCGTTTC
TTCCTTTTCCCCACCCCACCCCCCAAGTTCGGGTGAAGGCCCAGGGCTCGCAGCCAACGTCGGGGCGGCA
GGCCCTGCCATAGCCTCAGGTTACTCATATATACTTTAGATTGATTTAAAACTTCATTTTTAATTTAAAA
GGATCTAGGTGAAGATCCTTTTTGATAATCTCATGACCAAAATCCCTTAACGTGAGTTTTCGTTCCACTG
AGCGTCAGACCCCGTAGAAAAGATCAAAGGATCTTCTTGAGATCCTTTTTTTCTGCGCGTAATCTGCTGC
TTGCAAACAAAAAAACCACCGCTACCAGCGGTGGTTTGTTTGCCGGATCAAGAGCTACCAACTCTTTTTC
CGAAGGTAACTGGCTTCAGCAGAGCGCAGATACCAAATACTGTTCTTCTAGTGTAGCCGTAGTTAGGCCA
CCACTTCAAGAACTCTGTAGCACCGCCTACATACCTCGCTCTGCTAATCCTGTTACCAGTGGCTGCTGCC
AGTGGCGATAAGTCGTGTCTTACCGGGTTGGACTCAAGACGATAGTTACCGGATAAGGCGCAGCGGTCGG
GCTGAACGGGGGGTTCGTGCACACAGCCCAGCTTGGAGCGAACGACCTACACCGAACTGAGATACCTACA
GCGTGAGCTATGAGAAAGCGCCACGCTTCCCGAAGGGAGAAAGGCGGACAGGTATCCGGTAAGCGGCAGG
GTCGGAACAGGAGAGCGCACGAGGGAGCTTCCAGGGGGAAACGCCTGGTATCTTTATAGTCCTGTCGGGT
TTCGCCACCTCTGACTTGAGCGTCGATTTTTGTGATGCTCGTCAGGGGGGCGGAGCCTATGGAAAAACGC
CAGCAACGCGGCCTTTTTACGGTTCCTGGCCTTTTGCTGGCCTTTTGCTCACATGTTCTTTCCTGCGTTA
TCCCCTGATTCTGTGGATAACCGTATTACCGCCATGCAT
